Addgene plasmid #18309: T4 Lysozyme A42I WT*
Depositing lab: Brian Matthews. Depositing organization: University of Oregon.
Backbone
  Vector backbone: pHS1403
  Backbone size w/o insert (bp): 5000
  Vector type: Bacterial Expression
Growth in bacteria
  Bacterial resistance: Ampicillin, 100 μg/mL
  Growth temperature: 37°C
  Growth strain: DH5alpha
  Copy number: High Copy
Gene/Insert
  Gene/Insert name: T4 Lysozyme
  Species: Bacteriophage T4
  Insert size (bp): 600
  Mutation: A42I WT*
  GenBank ID: NP_049736
  Entrez Gene: e (a.k.a. T4p123)
  Cloning method: Restriction Enzyme; 5′ cloning site BamHI (not destroyed); 3′ cloning site HindIII (not destroyed)
  Sequencing primers: 5′ na; 3′ GGCGTATCACGAGGCCC
Terms and licenses: Academic/Nonprofit Terms; Industry Terms: Not Available to Industry
Depositor comments: The BamHI site is 27 bp from the ATG and the HindIII site is 115 bp from the stop.
How to cite: T4 Lysozyme A42I WT* was a gift from Brian Matthews (Addgene plasmid # 18309 ; http://n2t.net/addgene:18309 ; RRID:Addgene_18309)
