[The description below was written by a language model from this plasmid's Addgene catalogue record.]
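Description:
T4 Lysozyme A42I WT* is a bacterial expression plasmid built on the pHS1403 backbone (about 5 kb without insert) and carrying a roughly 600 bp insert encoding a variant of bacteriophage T4 lysozyme, the product of phage gene e. It is maintained in E. coli as a high-copy plasmid under ampicillin selection. The record does not name the origin of replication, the promoter that drives expression, or any fusion tags, and no feature table is provided, so these details cannot be stated from the available information.

The lysozyme coding region was inserted by restriction cloning between BamHI at the 5′ end and HindIII at the 3′ end. Both sites are retained, so the insert can be excised or transferred as a cassette. According to the depositor's notes, the BamHI site lies 27 bp from the start codon and the HindIII site 115 bp from the stop codon, meaning the fragment includes short flanking untranslated sequence on either side of the open reading frame. The mutation field reads A42I WT*: alanine 42 is replaced by isoleucine in a "WT*" background. In the T4 lysozyme literature, WT* generally denotes the cysteine-free pseudo-wild-type protein used as a reference for engineered variants, although the record itself does not define the term.

The record gives no explicit purpose. A single point substitution in a bacterial expression vector is consistent with producing recombinant mutant protein in E. coli, the kind of material typically used to examine how individual residue changes affect protein structure, folding and stability.
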