>Addgene plasmid #18309 | T4 Lysozyme A42I WT* | addgene partial sequence | sequence record 24097 | 3primeUP
NGAAAAGCCGCTCATTAGGCGGGCTCAGATCTGCTCATGTTTGACAGCTTATCATCGATAAGCTTCGGCA
ATAAATTCTTGATATGTTTTCATATGTTTCCTTTAAATATTTTAATTAGTAATTGTCTATTCAAGTAATT
GTGAATATACTATCACAATTCCAAGAGAAAGTAAACAGCTTTATAGATTTTTATACGCGTCCCAAGTGCC
AGTTCTAAACGTTGTAATGACTCGTTTTGCGCGATTAGGTGTTTGATTATACCATCTACTTTTAGCTAAG
TTAACTGCTGCTTCATCCCAGCGTTTTTGTTGAAGCATACGTAAAGAGTTAGTAAATCCTGCCACACCGG
TTTCTCCCATTTGGAAAACCATATTAATCAATGCAGCGCGACGAACCGCATCAAGAGAATCATAAACCGG
TTTTAATTTAGCATTTCTCAGAATTCCGCGAACAGCAGCATCAACATCCTGATTAAAGAGTTTTTCAGCC
TCATCTTTTGTAATTACACCATTAGTATTACGCCCAATAGCTTTATCTAATTCAGATTTAATAGCATTAA
GTGATGGACTTTTTGTAAGCAAATGACCGATGCCAATAGTGTAATAGCCTTCTGTGTCTTTATAGATTTT
AAGTCTAAGACCTTCATCTATACGTAACATTTCAAATATATTCATAATACCTCCTAAGCATCGATGGATC
CTGTTTCCTGTGTGAAATTGTTATCCGCTCACAATTCCACACATTATACGAGCCGATGATTAATTGTCAA
CAGGGGGATGGGGAGTAAGCTGATCCTGTTTCCTGTGTGAAATTGTTATCCGCTCACAATTCCACACATT
ATACGAGCCGATGATTAATTGTCAACAGGGGGATGGGGAGTAAGCTCATCGATGGATCGACCGGGNTTNC
CCGGGGGGNAAATGGNNANCCGCNCCCAATTCCCCNCATTNNACNAGCNGGAAGCNNAANGGGNAAGNCC
GGGGGGGCCNAANGNGGGGANCNANCTTANNTTAATNGNGTNGNNCNCNCGGCCCNCTTTCCNGNCGGGA
AACCGGNCGGGCCNGGANCCNNCNAAGGGGCAAAACCNTTCNNGGNNGGN
